Addgene plasmid #145282: pET-45b-HOXD13(+10A)-IDR-mCherry
Purpose: Bacterial Expression of 6xHis HOXD13 (+10A) IDR mCherry Fusion Protein
Depositing lab: Denes Hnisz. Depositing organization: Max Planck Institute for Molecular Genetics. Publication: Unblending of Transcriptional Condensates in Human Repeat Expansion Disease. Basu S, Mackowiak SD, Niskanen H, Knezevic D, Asimi V, Grosswendt S, Geertsema H, Ali S, Jerkovic I, Ewers H, Mundlos S, Meissner A, Ibrahim DM, Hnisz D. Cell. 2020 May 28;181(5):1062-1079.e30. doi: 10.1016/j.cell.2020.04.018. Epub 2020 May 7. PubMed 32386547.
Backbone
  Vector backbone: pET-45(b+)
  Vector type: Bacterial Expression
Growth in bacteria
  Bacterial resistance: Ampicillin, 100 μg/mL
  Growth temperature: 37°C
  Growth strain: NEB Stable
  Copy number: Low Copy
Gene/Insert
  Gene/Insert name: HOXD13(+10A)-IDR
  Species: H. sapiens (human)
  Mutation: A-repeat expanded
  Entrez Gene: HOXD13 (a.k.a. BDE, BDSD, HOX4I, SPD, SPD1)
  Cloning method: Restriction Enzyme; 5′ cloning site Unknown (unknown if destroyed)
Terms and licenses: Academic/Nonprofit Terms; Industry Terms: Not Available to Industry
How to cite: pET-45b-HOXD13(+10A)-IDR-mCherry was a gift from Denes Hnisz (Addgene plasmid # 145282 ; http://n2t.net/addgene:145282 ; RRID:Addgene_145282)
