[The description below was written by a language model from this plasmid's Addgene catalogue record and pLannotate feature annotations shown in this document.]
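Description:
pET-45b-HOXD13(+10A)-IDR-mCherry is a bacterial expression plasmid of about 6.3 kb built on the pET-45b(+) backbone and designed to produce a recombinant fusion of a human HOXD13 fragment with mCherry in E. coli. It is propagated through a pBR322-type origin accompanied by the rop gene and the bom region, consistent with the low copy number given in the record, and is selected with ampicillin via the β-lactamase gene. An f1 origin is also present, and short tetracycline-resistance fragments appear to be non-functional remnants of the parental backbone.

Expression is driven by a T7 promoter followed by a lac operator and the strong T7 gene 10 ribosome binding site, with a plasmid-borne lacI gene supplying repressor. Transcription therefore depends on a host that provides T7 RNA polymerase and is induced with IPTG; a T7 terminator closes the cassette. The open reading frame encodes the intrinsically disordered region (IDR) of HOXD13 carrying an expanded alanine repeat (ten additional alanines, per the name), fused upstream of the monomeric red fluorescent protein mCherry. The catalogue entry describes a 6xHis tag for affinity purification; it is not annotated in the feature table, but the unannotated gap between the RBS and the HOXD13 fragment would fit an N-terminal position. A partial S-tag sequence lies downstream of mCherry, and the table does not show whether it is translated.

The associated publication concerns transcriptional condensates in human repeat-expansion disease, so the purified fluorescent protein is presumably intended for in vitro study of how alanine expansion alters the condensate or phase-separation behaviour of the HOXD13 IDR.
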