Features (pLannotate 1.2.2; 20 found; start..end, strand, type, name):
      1..23      +  RBS            RBS: efficient ribosome binding site from bacteriophage T7 gene 10 (Olins and Rangwala, 1989)
     87..488     +  CDS            HOXD13 (fragment): HXD13_HUMAN - Also known as HOX4I. Experimental evidence at protein level: Swiss-Prot protein existence level 1. Sequence-specific transcription factor that binds gene promoters and activates their transcription (PubMed:24789103). Part of a developmental regulatory system that provides cells with specific positional identities on the anterior-posterior axis (By similarity). From Homo sapiens (Human).
    504..1211    +  CDS            mCherry: mCherry is a basic (constitutively fluorescent) red fluorescent protein published in 2004, derived from Discosoma sp.. It is reported to be a very rapidly-maturing monomer with low acid sensitivity.
   1239..1280    +  CDS            S-Tag (fragment): affinity and epitope tag derived from pancreatic ribonuclease A
   1310..1327    +  CDS            SET1 (fragment): solubility-enhancement tag derived from T7 phage gene 10B
   1335..1382    +  terminator     T7 terminator: transcription terminator for bacteriophage T7 RNA polymerase
   1419..1874    +  rep_origin     f1 ori (sequence partly withheld): f1 bacteriophage origin of replication; arrow indicates direction of (+) strand synthesis
   1989..2849    -  CDS            AmpR: β-lactamase; bla; confers resistance to ampicillin, carbenicillin, and related antibiotics
   2850..2942    -  promoter       AmpR promoter: bla
   3023..3611    +  rep_origin     ori: high-copy-number ColE1/pMB1/pBR322/pUC origin of replication
   3797..3936    -  misc_feature   bom: basis of mobility region from pBR322
   4038..4229    -  CDS            rop: Rop protein, which maintains plasmids at low copy number; rop
   4246..4626    +  CDS            YPB1_ECOLX: Protein predicted: Swiss-Prot protein existence level 4. From Escherichia coli.
   4688..4752    -  CDS            TcR (fragment): tetracycline efflux protein; tet; confers resistance to tetracycline
   4767..4788    -  protein_bind   CAP binding site: CAP binding activates transcription in the presence of cAMP. E. coli catabolite activator protein
   4801..5883    -  CDS            lacI: lac repressor; lacI; The lac repressor binds to the lac operator to inhibit transcription in E. coli. This inhibition can be relieved by adding lactose or isopropyl-β-D-thiogalactopyranoside (IPTG).
   5884..5961    -  promoter       lacI promoter: lacI
   5969..6248    -  CDS            TcR (fragment): tetracycline efflux protein; tet; confers resistance to tetracycline
   6274..6292    +  promoter       T7 promoter: promoter for bacteriophage T7 RNA polymerase
   6293..6317    +  protein_bind   lac operator: The lac repressor binds to the lac operator to inhibit transcription in E. coli. This inhibition can be relieved by adding lactose or isopropyl-β-D-thiogalactopyranoside (IPTG). lac repressor encoded by lacI
>Addgene plasmid #145282 | pET-45b-HOXD13(+10A)-IDR-mCherry | addgene full sequence | sequence record 311794 | Addgene NGS Result
TTTGTTTAACTTTAAGAAGGAGATATACCATGGCACATCACCACCACCATCACGTGGGTACCGGTGACAG
TGGATCCGGAGCTACCATGTCCCGAGCCGGTAGCTGGGACATGGACGGCCTGCGAGCGGACGGAGGCGGA
GCTGGAGGAGCTCCCGCATCAAGTAGTAGCTCAAGTGTGGCCGCTGCCGCGGCTAGCGGACAATGTAGGG
GGTTTTTGTCAGCGCCTGTCTTTGCGGGCACACATTCCGGGAGGGCCGCTGCTGCGGCTGCTGCTGCTGC
TGCAGCCGCGGCGGCCGCAGCTGCAGCTGCGGCCGCAGCAGCTGCCGCTAGTGGATTTGCCTATCCTGGG
ACGAGTGAGCGCACTGGTTCATCATCCTCATCTTCATCCAGTGCGGTAGTCGCCGCTCGGCCAGAAGCAC
CACCTGCAAAAGAGTGTCCGGCCCCGACGCCAGCTGCAGCAGCAGCGGCACCGCCTTCAGCTCCTGCGGG
TACCGGAGGCGGGATGGTTTCCAAAGGAGAGGAGGATAATATGGCTATAATTAAAGAGTTTATGCGGTTC
AAGGTGCATATGGAGGGATCTGTGAACGGTCACGAGTTCGAAATCGAGGGCGAAGGCGAGGGGCGACCCT
ATGAAGGGACACAGACGGCCAAACTGAAGGTGACCAAGGGTGGCCCCCTGCCTTTCGCCTGGGACATCCT
GTCACCCCAGTTTATGTACGGCTCTAAGGCTTACGTTAAGCACCCTGCCGATATTCCGGACTACTTGAAA
CTGAGCTTCCCTGAAGGGTTCAAGTGGGAACGGGTAATGAATTTTGAGGATGGCGGTGTAGTCACAGTTA
CCCAGGACAGCTCTCTTCAGGACGGAGAATTTATCTATAAGGTTAAACTTCGGGGCACTAACTTCCCATC
AGACGGCCCCGTGATGCAGAAGAAAACTATGGGCTGGGAAGCCAGCTCAGAACGCATGTATCCCGAGGAC
GGAGCACTGAAGGGAGAAATCAAGCAGCGACTCAAGCTGAAGGATGGGGGACATTATGATGCTGAGGTCA
AAACCACCTATAAGGCCAAGAAACCCGTTCAGCTTCCTGGGGCATACAACGTGAATATCAAACTGGATAT
TACATCCCATAACGAAGACTATACCATCGTGGAACAGTACGAGCGGGCCGAGGGCAGACATAGCACAGGG
GGCATGGATGAATTGTACAAGAAGCTTGCGGCCGCACTCGAGTCTGGTAAAGAAACCGCTGCTGCGAAAT
TTGAACGCCAGCACATGGACTCGTCTACTAGCGCAGCTTAATTAACCTAGGCTGCTGCCACCGCTGAGCA
ATAACTAGCATAACCCCTTGGGGCCTCTAAACGGGTCTTGAGGGGTTTTTTGCTGAAAGGAGGAACTATA
TCCGGATTGGCGAATGGG
[124 nt withheld, positions 1419-1542]
C
[91 nt withheld, positions 1544-1634]
A
[49 nt withheld, positions 1636-1684]
CCTTTGACGTTGGAGTCCACGTTCTTT
[37 nt withheld, positions 1712-1748]
ACCCTATCTCGGTCTATTCTTTTGATTTATAAGGGATTTTGCCGATTTCGGCCTATTGGTTAAAAAATGA
GCTGATTTAACAAAAATTTAACGCGAATTTTAACAAAATATTAACGTTTACAATTTCTGGCGGCACGATG
GCATGAGATTATCAAAAAGGATCTTCACCTAGATCCTTTTAAATTAAAAATGAAGTTTTAAATCAATCTA
AAGTATATATGAGTAAACTTGGTCTGACAGTTACCAATGCTTAATCAGTGAGGCACCTATCTCAGCGATC
TGTCTATTTCGTTCATCCATAGTTGCCTGACTCCCCGTCGTGTAGATAACTACGATACGGGAGGGCTTAC
CATCTGGCCCCAGTGCTGCAATGATACCGCGAGACCCACGCTCACCGGCTCCAGATTTATCAGCAATAAA
CCAGCCAGCCGGAAGGGCCGAGCGCAGAAGTGGTCCTGCAACTTTATCCGCCTCCATCCAGTCTATTAAT
TGTTGCCGGGAAGCTAGAGTAAGTAGTTCGCCAGTTAATAGTTTGCGCAACGTTGTTGCCATTGCTACAG
GCATCGTGGTGTCACGCTCGTCGTTTGGTATGGCTTCATTCAGCTCCGGTTCCCAACGATCAAGGCGAGT
TACATGATCCCCCATGTTGTGCAAAAAAGCGGTTAGCTCCTTCGGTCCTCCGATCGTTGTCAGAAGTAAG
TTGGCCGCAGTGTTATCACTCATGGTTATGGCAGCACTGCATAATTCTCTTACTGTCATGCCATCCGTAA
GATGCTTTTCTGTGACTGGTGAGTACTCAACCAAGTCATTCTGAGAATAGTGTATGCGGCGACCGAGTTG
CTCTTGCCCGGCGTCAATACGGGATAATACCGCGCCACATAGCAGAACTTTAAAAGTGCTCATCATTGGA
AAACGTTCTTCGGGGCGAAAACTCTCAAGGATCTTACCGCTGTTGAGATCCAGTTCGATGTAACCCACTC
GTGCACCCAACTGATCTTCAGCATCTTTTACTTTCACCAGCGTTTCTGGGTGAGCAAAAACAGGAAGGCA
AAATGCCGCAAAAAAGGGAATAAGGGCGACACGGAAATGTTGAATACTCATACTCTTCCTTTTTCAATCA
TGATTGAAGCATTTATCAGGGTTATTGTCTCATGAGCGGATACATATTTGAATGTATTTAGAAAAATAAA
CAAATAGGTCATGACCAAAATCCCTTAACGTGAGTTTTCGTTCCACTGAGCGTCAGACCCCGTAGAAAAG
ATCAAAGGATCTTCTTGAGATCCTTTTTTTCTGCGCGTAATCTGCTGCTTGCAAACAAAAAAACCACCGC
TACCAGCGGTGGTTTGTTTGCCGGATCAAGAGCTACCAACTCTTTTTCCGAAGGTAACTGGCTTCAGCAG
AGCGCAGATACCAAATACTGTCCTTCTAGTGTAGCCGTAGTTAGGCCACCACTTCAAGAACTCTGTAGCA
CCGCCTACATACCTCGCTCTGCTAATCCTGTTACCAGTGGCTGCTGCCAGTGGCGATAAGTCGTGTCTTA
CCGGGTTGGACTCAAGACGATAGTTACCGGATAAGGCGCAGCGGTCGGGCTGAACGGGGGGTTCGTGCAC
ACAGCCCAGCTTGGAGCGAACGACCTACACCGAACTGAGATACCTACAGCGTGAGCTATGAGAAAGCGCC
ACGCTTCCCGAAGGGAGAAAGGCGGACAGGTATCCGGTAAGCGGCAGGGTCGGAACAGGAGAGCGCACGA
GGGAGCTTCCAGGGGGAAACGCCTGGTATCTTTATAGTCCTGTCGGGTTTCGCCACCTCTGACTTGAGCG
TCGATTTTTGTGATGCTCGTCAGGGGGGCGGAGCCTATGGAAAAACGCCAGCAACGCGGCCTTTTTACGG
TTCCTGGCCTTTTGCTGGCCTTTTGCTCACATGTTCTTTCCTGCGTTATCCCCTGATTCTGTGGATAACC
GTATTACCGCCTTTGAGTGAGCTGATACCGCTCGCCGCAGCCGAACGACCGAGCGCAGCGAGTCAGTGAG
CGAGGAAGCGGAAGAGCGCCTGATGCGGTATTTTCTCCTTACGCATCTGTGCGGTATTTCACACCGCAAT
GGTGCACTCTCAGTACAATCTGCTCTGATGCCGCATAGTTAAGCCAGTATACACTCCGCTATCGCTACGT
GACTGGGTCATGGCTGCGCCCCGACACCCGCCAACACCCGCTGACGCGCCCTGACGGGCTTGTCTGCTCC
CGGCATCCGCTTACAGACAAGCTGTGACCGTCTCCGGGAGCTGCATGTGTCAGAGGTTTTCACCGTCATC
ACCGAAACGCGCGAGGCAGCTGCGGTAAAGCTCATCAGCGTGGTCGTGAAGCGATTCACAGATGTCTGCC
TGTTCATCCGCGTCCAGCTCGTTGAGTTTCTCCAGAAGCGTTAATGTCTGGCTTCTGATAAAGCGGGCCA
TGTTAAGGGCGGTTTTTTCCTGTTTGGTCACTGATGCCTCCGTGTAAGGGGGATTTCTGTTCATGGGGGT
AATGATACCGATGAAACGAGAGAGGATGCTCACGATACGGGTTACTGATGATGAACATGCCCGGTTACTG
GAACGTTGTGAGGGTAAACAACTGGCGGTATGGATGCGGCGGGACCAGAGAAAAATCACTCAGGGTCAAT
GCCAGCGCTTCGTTAATACAGATGTAGGTGTTCCACAGGGTAGCCAGCAGCATCCTGCGATGCAGATCCG
GAACATAATGGTGCAGGGCGCTGACTTCCGCGTTTCCAGACTTTACGAAACACGGAAACCGAAGACCATT
CATGTTGTTGCTCAGGTCGCAGACGTTTTGCAGCAGCAGTCGCTTCACGTTCGCTCGCGTATCGGTGATT
CATTCTGCTAACCAGTAAGGCAACCCCGCCAGCCTAGCCGGGTCCTCAACGACAGGAGCACGATCATGCT
AGTCATGCCCCGCGCCCACCGGAAGGAGCTGACTGGGTTGAAGGCTCTCAAGGGCATCGGTCGAGATCCC
GGTGCCTAATGAGTGAGCTAACTTACATTAATTGCGTTGCGCTCACTGCCCGCTTTCCAGTCGGGAAACC
TGTCGTGCCAGCTGCATTAATGAATCGGCCAACGCGCGGGGAGAGGCGGTTTGCGTATTGGGCGCCAGGG
TGGTTTTTCTTTTCACCAGTGAGACGGGCAACAGCTGATTGCCCTTCACCGCCTGGCCCTGAGAGAGTTG
CAGCAAGCGGTCCACGCTGGTTTGCCCCAGCAGGCGAAAATCCTGTTTGATGGTGGTTAACGGCGGGATA
TAACATGAGCTGTCTTCGGTATCGTCGTATCCCACTACCGAGATGTCCGCACCAACGCGCAGCCCGGACT
CGGTAATGGCGCGCATTGCGCCCAGCGCCATCTGATCGTTGGCAACCAGCATCGCAGTGGGAACGATGCC
CTCATTCAGCATTTGCATGGTTTGTTGAAAACCGGACATGGCACTCCAGTCGCCTTCCCGTTCCGCTATC
GGCTGAATTTGATTGCGAGTGAGATATTTATGCCAGCCAGCCAGACGCAGACGCGCCGAGACAGAACTTA
ATGGGCCCGCTAACAGCGCGATTTGCTGGTGACCCAATGCGACCAGATGCTCCACGCCCAGTCGCGTACC
GTCTTCATGGGAGAAAATAATACTGTTGATGGGTGTCTGGTCAGAGACATCAAGAAATAACGCCGGAACA
TTAGTGCAGGCAGCTTCCACAGCAATGGCATCCTGGTCATCCAGCGGATAGTTAATGATCAGCCCACTGA
CGCGTTGCGCGAGAAGATTGTGCACCGCCGCTTTACAGGCTTCGACGCCGCTTCGTTCTACCATCGACAC
CACCACGCTGGCACCCAGTTGATCGGCGCGAGATTTAATCGCCGCGACAATTTGCGACGGCGCGTGCAGG
GCCAGACTGGAGGTGGCAACGCCAATCAGCAACGACTGTTTGCCCGCCAGTTGTTGTGCCACGCGGTTGG
GAATGTAATTCAGCTCCGCCATCGCCGCTTCCACTTTTTCCCGCGTTTTCGCAGAAACGTGGCTGGCCTG
GTTCACCACGCGGGAAACGGTCTGATAAGAGACACCGGCATACTCTGCGACATCGTATAACGTTACTGGT
TTCACATTCACCACCCTGAATTGACTCTCTTCCGGGCGCTATCATGCCATACCGCGAAAGGTTTTGCGCC
ATTCGATGGTGTCCGGGATCTCGACGCTCTCCCTTATGCGACTCCTGCATTAGGAAGCAGCCCAGTAGTA
GGTTGAGGCCGTTGAGCACCGCCGCCGCAAGGAATGGTGCATGCAAGGAGATGGCGCCCAACAGTCCCCC
GGCCACGGGGCCTGCCACCATACCCACGCCGAAACAAGCGCTCATGAGCCCGAAGTGGCGAGCCCGATCT
TCCCCATCGGTGATGTCGGCGATATAGGCGCCAGCAACCGCACCTGTGGCGCCGGTGATGCCGGCCACGA
TGCGTCCGGCGTAGAGGATCGAGATCGATCTCGATCCCGCGAAATTAATACGACTCACTATAGGGGAATT
GTGAGCGGATAACAATTCCCCTCTAGAAATAAT
